>Addgene plasmid #24906 | pENTR-fishRab8A[T22N] | depositor partial sequence | sequence record 11523 | Author sequence
CTATGGCTAAAACCTATGATTATCTCTTCAAACTGTTGCTCATCGGCGACAGCGGGGTAGGTAAGAACTG
TGTATTGTTTCGTTTCAGCGAGGACGCTTTCAACTCCACTTTCATTTCCACAATCGGAATAGATTTCAAG
ATCCGTACAATAGAGCTCGACGGAAAGAAAATCAAGCTGCAGATCTGGGACACTGCTGGACAGGAGAGAT
TTCGAACTATAACGACCGCTTACTACCGAGGAGCTATGGGTATTATGCTCGTATATGACATTACCAACGA
GAAGAGTTTTGATAACATCAAAAATTGGATTAGAAACATTGAAGAGCACGCCAGCGCCGACGTGGAGAAA
ATGATTCTGGGAAACAAGTGTGATATTAATGAGAAGCGCCAAGTGAGTAAGGACAGGGGAGAGAAACTTG
CCCTGGAATACGGGATCAAATTTATGGAAACCTCTGCAAAAGCTAATATCAACGTGGAGAACGCATTCCT
CACCCTTGCAAGAGATATTAAGGCAAAAATGGATACAAAACTGGAGGGAAATAATCCACAGGGATCAAAT
CACGGAGTGAAGATTACAACCGAACAGCCTAAAAAGAGCTCATTTTTTAGATGCGTGCTGCTGTAA
