>Addgene plasmid #24906 | pENTR-fishRab8A[T22N] | addgene partial sequence | sequence record 30842 | 24906 with M13pUC-fwd
TTTTATTTTGACTGATAGTGACCTGTTCGTTGCAACAAATTGATGAGCAATGCTTTTTTATAATGCCAAC
TTTGTACAAAAAAGCAGGCTCTATGGCTAAAACCTATGATTATCTCTTCAAACTGTTGCTCATCGGCGAC
AGCGGGGTAGGTAAGAACTGTGTATTGTTTCGTTTCAGCGAGGACGCTTTCAACTCAACATTCATTTCCA
CAATCGGAATAGATTTCAAGATCCGTACAATAGAGCTCGACGGAAAGAAAATCAAGCTGCAGATCTGGGA
CACTGCTGGACAGGAGAGATTTCGAACTATAACGACCGCTTACTACCGAGGAGCTATGGGTATTATGCTC
GTATATGACATTACCAACGAGAAGAGTTTTGATAACATCAAAAATTGGATTAGAAACATTGAAGAGCACG
CCAGCGCAGACGTGGAGAAGATGATTCTGGGAAACAAGTGTGATATCAATGAAAAGCGCCAAGTGAGTAA
GGATAGGGGAGAGAAACTTGCCCTGGAATACGGGATCAAATTTATGGAAACCTCTGCAAAAGCCAACATT
AACGTGGAAAATGCATTCCTGACCCTTGC
