[The description below was written by a language model from this plasmid's Addgene catalogue record.]
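Description:
pENTR-fishRab8A[T22N] is a Gateway entry clone built on a pDONR backbone (about 2.5 kb without insert) and maintained as a high-copy plasmid in E. coli under kanamycin selection. As an entry vector it is not itself an expression construct. The record lists no promoter, tag or reporter associated with the insert, and no feature table is provided, so the exact att sites and origin of replication are not documented. The insert was introduced by Gateway recombination, and the recombination sites on both sides are recorded as intact. This means the coding sequence can be moved by a further recombination reaction into destination vectors that supply the promoter, fusion tags or host-specific elements needed for a given experiment.

The payload is a 624 bp zebrafish (Danio rerio) Rab8A coding sequence carrying a threonine-to-asparagine substitution at position 22. In Rab and other Ras-family small GTPases, the equivalent substitution in the nucleotide-binding P-loop is generally used to favour the GDP-bound or nucleotide-free state, giving a dominant-negative form that interferes with the endogenous protein. The record itself states only the amino acid change. The insert was produced by gene synthesis, and the depositor notes several nucleotide differences between the insert sequence and the repository's quality-control sequence, none of which alters the encoded protein. The associated publication concerns cooperation between a core complex of BBS proteins and Rab8 in ciliary membrane biogenesis, so the clone most plausibly serves as a source for building expression constructs that perturb Rab8 function in studies of cilium formation, including in zebrafish.
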