Addgene plasmid #24906: pENTR-fishRab8A[T22N]
Depositing lab: Maxence Nachury. Depositing organization: Stanford University. Publication: A core complex of BBS proteins cooperates with the GTPase Rab8 to promote ciliary membrane biogenesis. Nachury MV, Loktev AV, Zhang Q, Westlake CJ, Peranen J, Merdes A, Slusarski DC, Scheller RH, Bazan JF, Sheffield VC, Jackson PK. Cell. 2007 Jun 15. 129(6):1201-13. 10.1016/j.cell.2007.03.053 PubMed 17574030.
Backbone
  Vector backbone: pDONR
  Backbone size w/o insert (bp): 2500
  Vector type: Gateway entry vector
Growth in bacteria
  Bacterial resistance: Kanamycin, 50 μg/mL
  Growth temperature: 37°C
  Growth strain: DH5alpha
  Copy number: High Copy
Gene/Insert
  Gene/Insert name: fishRab8A
  Species: D. rerio (zebrafish)
  Insert size (bp): 624
  Mutation: Changed Threonine 22 to Asparagine
  Cloning method: Gateway Cloning; 5′ cloning site Gateway recombination (not destroyed); 3′ cloning site Gateway recombination (not destroyed)
  Sequencing primers: 5′ M13F(-20)
Terms and licenses: Academic/Nonprofit Terms; Industry Terms: Not Available to Industry
Depositor comments: This construct was generated by gene synthesis. There are several nucleotide differences between the insert sequence and Addgene quality control sequence but these do not alter the amino acid sequence.
How to cite: pENTR-fishRab8A[T22N] was a gift from Maxence Nachury (Addgene plasmid # 24906 ; http://n2t.net/addgene:24906 ; RRID:Addgene_24906)
